Addgene plasmid #63556: pSPneogRNAH
Purpose: Expresses gRNA in Leishmania
Depositing lab: Greg Matlashewski. Depositing organization: McGill University. Publication: CRISPR-Cas9-Mediated Genome Editing in Leishmania donovani. Zhang WW, Matlashewski G. MBio. 2015 Jul 21;6(4). pii: e00861-15. doi: 10.1128/mBio.00861-15. PubMed 26199327.
Backbone
  Vector backbone: pSPneo
  Total vector size (bp): 3676
  Vector type: Leishmania Expression
  Selectable markers: Neomycin (select with G418)
Growth in bacteria
  Bacterial resistance: Ampicillin, 100 μg/mL
  Growth temperature: 37°C
  Growth strain: DH5alpha
  Copy number: High Copy
Gene/Insert
  Gene/Insert name: guide sequence
  gRNA/shRNA sequence: Leishmania
  Species: Leishmania
  Cloning method: Restriction Enzyme; 5′ cloning site Bbs I (destroyed during cloning); 3′ cloning site Bbs I (destroyed during cloning)
  Sequencing primers: 5′ SP6
Resource information
  A portion of this plasmid was derived from a plasmid made by: The gRNA coding sequence was derived from pX330 plasmid distributed by Addgene ( Dr Feng Zhang, Broad Institute of MIT and Harvard, Cambridge, MA 02142, USA).
Terms and licenses: Academic/Nonprofit Terms; Industry Terms: Not Available to Industry
Depositor comments: The guide sequence will be cloned into the two Bbs I sites ( See attached map). This plasmid contains secondary structure and needs to be sequenced with a modified protocol.
How to cite: pSPneogRNAH was a gift from Greg Matlashewski (Addgene plasmid # 63556 ; http://n2t.net/addgene:63556 ; RRID:Addgene_63556)
