[The description below was written by a language model from this plasmid's Addgene catalogue record and pLannotate feature annotations shown in this document.]
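Description:
pSPneogRNAH is a small (about 3.7 kb) Leishmania expression plasmid built on the pSPneo backbone and designed to deliver a single guide RNA for CRISPR-Cas9 genome editing in this parasite. In E. coli it is maintained as a high-copy plasmid through a ColE1/pUC-type origin and selected with ampicillin via the β-lactamase gene and its native promoter. A neomycin phosphotransferase (neo) coding sequence provides the marker for the parasite host, allowing transfected Leishmania to be selected with G418. Short remnants of lacI, rop, the pBR322 bom region and a pUC multiple cloning site are annotated, along with SP6 and T7 phage promoters, all of which appear to be vestiges of the cloning-vector lineage; the SP6 site serves as the sequencing primer site for reading into the guide region.

The functional payload is the Streptococcus pyogenes Cas9 gRNA scaffold, which the record says was derived from pX330. The plasmid is deposited as an empty acceptor: a user-chosen guide sequence against a Leishmania target is inserted between two BbsI sites, which are destroyed during cloning, placing the guide directly upstream of the scaffold to yield a complete gRNA. The feature table leaves the roughly 200 bp between the SP6 promoter and the scaffold unannotated, and neither it nor the catalogue fields name the Leishmania promoter that drives gRNA transcription or any processing element flanking the scaffold. No Cas9 gene is present, so the nuclease must be supplied separately. The depositor notes that the plasmid contains secondary structure that complicates standard sequencing.
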