Features (pLannotate 1.2.2; 11 found; start..end, strand, type, name):
      2..20      +  promoter       SP6 promoter: promoter for bacteriophage SP6 RNA polymerase
    237..312     +  misc_RNA       gRNA scaffold: guide RNA scaffold for the Streptococcus pyogenes CRISPR/Cas9 system
    387..407     -  misc_feature   MCS (fragment): pUC18/19 multiple cloning site
    508..1299    +  CDS            neo: KKA2_KLEPN - Also known as kan, nptII. Experimental evidence at protein level: Swiss-Prot protein existence level 1. Resistance to kanamycin, neomycin, paromomycin, ribostamycin, butirosin and gentamicin B. From Klebsiella pneumoniae.
   1333..1351    -  promoter       T7 promoter: promoter for bacteriophage T7 RNA polymerase
   1373..1426    -  CDS            lacI (fragment): lac repressor; lacI; The lac repressor binds to the lac operator to inhibit transcription in E. coli. This inhibition can be relieved by adding lactose or isopropyl-β-D-thiogalactopyranoside (IPTG).
   1609..2197    -  rep_origin     ori: high-copy-number ColE1/pMB1/pBR322/pUC origin of replication
   2368..3228    -  CDS            AmpR: β-lactamase; bla; confers resistance to ampicillin, carbenicillin, and related antibiotics
   3229..3333    -  promoter       AmpR promoter: bla
   3428..3463    +  CDS            rop (fragment): Rop protein, which maintains plasmids at low copy number; rop
   3565..3616    +  misc_feature   bom (fragment): basis of mobility region from pBR322
>Addgene plasmid #63556 | pSPneogRNAH | depositor full sequence | sequence record 118367 | pSPneogRNAH sequence 3677 bps
GATTTAGGTGACACTATAGAACTCGAGCAGCTGAAGCTTGTGAGTTATGAGGTCTGCGATTGACGTAGGA
GTTGCAAGGGGGAGGGGGTATGAACGGGGTGGGTAGAGCTTTTTTAGGTGGAAGTAGTGAGAGGGTGGGC
TTGTGAGAATTTGAGGTGTGTTCGTGATGTGTGGATCTTATCGGGGGCTCGGTTGAGTTTTTGGTTTGGT
GATTTTGTGGGTCTTCGAGAAGACCTGTTTTAGAGCTAGAAATAGCAAGTTAAAATAAGGCTAGTCCGTT
ATCAACTTGAAAAAGTGGCACCGAGTCGGTGCTTTTTTGGCCGGCATGGTCCCAGCCTCCTCGCTGGCGC
CGGCTGGGCAACATGCTTCGGCATGGCGAATGGGACGGATCCCCGGGTACCGAGCTCTCTCTTCTCCTTC
CCCTCTCTCTCCTCTCTCCTCTCTCCAGAGCTCTCTCTTCTCCTTCCCCTCTCTCTCCTCTCTCCTCTCT
CCAGAGCTCGAATTCGCATGATTGAACAAGATGGATTGCACGCAGGTTCTCCGGCCGCTTGGGTGGAGAG
GCTATTCGGCTATGACTGGGCACAACAGACAATCGGCTGCTCTGATGCCGCCGTGTTCCGGCTGTCAGCG
CAGGGGCGCCCGGTTCTTTTTGTCAAGACCGACCTGTCCGGTGCCCTGAATGAACTGCAGGACGAGGCAG
CGCGGCTATCGTGGCTGGCCACGACGGGCGTTCCTTGCGCAGCTGTGCTCGACGTTGTCACTGAAGCGGG
AAGGGACTGGCTGCTATTGGGCGAAGTGCCGGGGCAGGATCTCCTGTCATCTCACCTTGCTCCTGCCGAG
AAAGTATCCATCATGGCTGATGCAATGCGGCGGCTGCATACGCTTGATCCGGCTACCTGCCCATTCGACC
ACCAAGCGAAACATCGCATCGAGCGAGCACGTACTCGGATGGAAGCCGGTCTTGTCGATCAGGATGATCT
GGACGAAGAGCATCAGGGGCTCGCGCCAGCCGAACTGTTCGCCAGGCTCAAGGCGCGCATGCCCGACGGC
GAGGATCTCGTCGTGACCCATGGCGATGCCTGCTTGCCGAATATCATGGTGGAAAATGGCCGCTTTTCTG
GATTCATCGACTGTGGCCGGCTGGGTGTGGCGGACCGCTATCAGGACATAGCGTTGGCTACCCGTGATAT
TGCTGAAGAGCTTGGCGGCGAATGGGCTGACCGCTTCCTCGTGCTTTACGGTATCGCCGCTCCCGATTCG
CAGCGCATCGCCTTCTATCGCCTTCTTGACGAGTTCTTCTGATCGATGATATCAGATCGATCTGCCGGTC
TCCCTATAGTGAGTCGTATTAATTTCGATAAGCCAGGTTAACCTGCATTAATGAATCGGCCAACGCGCGG
GGAGAGGCGGTTTGCGTATTGGGCGCTCTTCCGCTTCCTCGCTCACTGACTCGCTGCGCTCGGTCGTTCG
GCTGCGGCGAGCGGTATCAGCTCACTCAAAGGCGGTAATACGGTTATCCACAGAATCAGGGGATAACGCA
GGAAAGAACATGTGAGCAAAAGGCCAGCAAAAGGCCAGGAACCGTAAAAAGGCCGCGTTGCTGGCGTTTT
TCCATAGGCTCCGCCCCCCTGACGAGCATCACAAAAATCGACGCTCAAGTCAGAGGTGGCGAAACCCGAC
AGGACTATAAAGATACCAGGCGTTTCCCCCTGGAAGCTCCCTCGTGCGCTCTCCTGTTCCGACCCTGCCG
CTTACCGGATACCTGTCCGCCTTTCTCCCTTCGGGAAGCGTGGCGCTTTCTCAATGCTCACGCTGTAGGT
ATCTCAGTTCGGTGTAGGTCGTTCGCTCCAAGCTGGGCTGTGTGCACGAACCCCCCGTTCAGCCCGACCG
CTGCGCCTTATCCGGTAACTATCGTCTTGAGTCCAACCCGGTAAGACACGACTTATCGCCACTGGCAGCA
GCCACTGGTAACAGGATTAGCAGAGCGAGGTATGTAGGCGGTGCTACAGAGTTCTTGAAGTGGTGGCCTA
ACTACGGCTACACTAGAAGGACAGTATTTGGTATCTGCGCTCTGCTGAAGCCAGTTACCTTCGGAAAAAG
AGTTGGTAGCTCTTGATCCGGCAAACAAACCACCGCTGGTAGCGGTGGTTTTTTTGTTTGCAAGCAGCAG
ATTACGCGCAGAAAAAAAGGATCTCAAGAAGATCCTTTGATCTTTTCTACGGGGTCTGACGCTCAGTGGA
ACGAAAACTCACGTTAAGGGATTTTGGTCATGAGATTATCAAAAAGGATCTTCACCTAGATCCTTTTAAA
TTAAAAATGAAGTTTTAAATCAATCTAAAGTATATATGAGTAAACTTGGTCTGACAGTTACCAATGCTTA
ATCAGTGAGGCACCTATCTCAGCGATCTGTCTATTTCGTTCATCCATAGTTGCCTGACTCCCCGTCGTGT
AGATAACTACGATACGGGAGGGCTTACCATCTGGCCCCAGTGCTGCAATGATACCGCGAGACCCACGCTC
ACCGGCTCCAGATTTATCAGCAATAAACCAGCCAGCCGGAAGGGCCGAGCGCAGAAGTGGTCCTGCAACT
TTATCCGCCTCCATCCAGTCTATTAATTGTTGCCGGGAAGCTAGAGTAAGTAGTTCGCCAGTTAATAGTT
TGCGCAACGTTGTTGCCATTGCTACAGGCATCGTGGTGTCACGCTCGTCGTTTGGTATGGCTTCATTCAG
CTCCGGTTCCCAACGATCAAGGCGAGTTACATGATCCCCCATGTTGTGCAAAAAAGCGGTTAGCTCCTTC
GGTCCTCCGATCGTTGTCAGAAGTAAGTTGGCCGCAGTGTTATCACTCATGGTTATGGCAGCACTGCATA
ATTCTCTTACTGTCATGCCATCCGTAAGATGCTTTTCTGTGACTGGTGAGTACTCAACCAAGTCATTCTG
AGAATAGTGTATGCGGCGACCGAGTTGCTCTTGCCCGGCGTCAATACGGGATAATACCGCGCCACATAGC
AGAACTTTAAAAGTGCTCATCATTGGAAAACGTTCTTCGGGGCGAAAACTCTCAAGGATCTTACCGCTGT
TGAGATCCAGTTCGATGTAACCCACTCGTGCACCCAACTGATCTTCAGCATCTTTTACTTTCACCAGCGT
TTCTGGGTGAGCAAAAACAGGAAGGCAAAATGCCGCAAAAAAGGGAATAAGGGCGACACGGAAATGTTGA
ATACTCATACTCTTCCTTTTTCAATATTATTGAAGCATTTATCAGGGTTATTGTCTCATGAGCGGATACA
TATTTGAATGTATTTAGAAAAATAAACAAATAGGGGTTCCGCGCACATTTCCCCGAAAAGTGCCACCTGA
CGTCTAAGAAACCATTATTATCATGACATTAACCTATAAAAATAGGCGTATCACGAGGCCCTTTCGTCTC
GCGCGTTTCGGTGATGACGGTGAAAACCTCTGACACATGCAGCTCCCGGAGACGGTCACAGCTTGTCTGT
AAGCGGATGCCGGGAGCAGACAAGCCCGTCAGGGCGCGTCAGCGGGTGTTGGCGGGTGTCGGGGCTGGCT
TAACTATGCGGCATCAGAGCAGATTGTACTGAGAGTGCACCATATGGACATATTGTCGTTAGAACGCGGC
TACAATTAATACATAACCTTATGTATCATACACATAC
