>Addgene plasmid #63556 | pSPneogRNAH | addgene partial sequence | sequence record 118365 | SP6 5'-ATTTAGGTGACACTATAG-3'
AGGTCTGCGATTGACGTAGGAGTTGCAAGGGGGAGGGGGTATGAACGGGGTGGGTAGAGCTTTTTTAGGT
GGAAGTAGTGAGAGGGTGGGCTTGTGAGAATTTGAGGTGTGTTCGTGATGTGTGGATCTTATCGGGGGCT
CGGTTGAGTTTTTGGTTTGGTGATTTTGTGGGTCTTCGAGAAGACCTGTTTTAGAGCTAGAAATAGCAAG
TTAAAATAAGGCTAGTCCGTTATCAACTTGAAAAAGTGGCACCGAGTCGGTGCTTTTTTGGCCGGCATGG
TCCCAGCCTCCTCGCTGGCGCCGGCTGGGCAACATGCTTCGGCATGGCGAATGGGACGGATCCCCGGGTA
CCGAGCTCTCTCTTCTCCTTCCCCTCTCTCTCCTCTCTCCTCTCTCCAGAGCTCTCTCTTCTCCTTCCCC
TCTCTCTCCTCTCTCCTCTCTCCAGAGCTCGAATTCGCATGATTGAACAAGATGGATTGCACGCAGGTTC
TCCGGCCGCTTGGGTGGAGAGGCTATTCGGCTATGACTGGGCACAACAGACAATCGGCTGCTCTGATGCC
GCCGTGTTCCGGCTGTCAGCGCAGGGGCGCCCGGTTCTTTTTGTCAAGACCGACCTGTCCGGTGCCCTGA
ATGAACTGCAGGACGAGGCAGCGCGGCTATCGTGGCTGGCCACGACGGGCGTTCCTTGCGCAGCTGTGCT
CGACGTTGTCACTGAAGCGGGAAGGGACTGGCTGCTATTGGGCGAAGTGCCGGGGCAGGATCTCCTGTCA
TCTCACCTTGCTCCTGCCGAGAAAGTATCCATCATGGCTGATGCAATGCGGCGGCTGCATACGCTTGATC
CGGCTACCTGCC
