>Addgene plasmid #63556 | pSPneogRNAH | addgene partial sequence | sequence record 118434 | Neo-R 5'-GCCCAGTCATAGCCGAATAG-3'
ATCATGCGAATTCGAGCTCTGGAGAGAGGAGAGAGGAGAGAGAGGGGAAGGAGAAGAGAGAGCTCTGGAG
AGAGGAGAGAGGAGAGAGAGGGGAAGGAGAAGAGAGAGCTCGGTACCCGGGGATCCGTCCCATTCGCCAT
GCCGAAGCATGTTGCCCAGCCGGCGCCAGCGAGGAGGCTGGGACCATGCCGGCCAAAAAAGCACCGACTC
GGTGCCACTTTTTCAAGTTGATAACGGACTAGCCTTATTTTAACTTGCTATTTCTAGCTCTAAAACAGGT
CTTCTCGAAGACCCACAAAATCACCAAACCAAAAACTCAACCGAGCCCCCGATAAGATCCACACATCACG
AACACACCTCAAATTCTCACAAGCCCACCCTCTCACTACTTCCACCTAAAAAAGCTCTACCCACCCCGTT
CATACCCCCTCCCCCTTGCAACTCCTACGTCAATCGCAGACCTCATAACTCACAAGCTTCAGCTGCTCGA
GTTCTATAGTGTCACCTAAATCGTATGTGTATGATACATAAGGTTATGTATTAATTGTAGCCGCGTTCTA
ACGACAATATGTCCATATGGTGCACTCTCAGTACAATCTGCTCTGATGCCGCATAGTTAAGCCAGCCCCG
ACACCCGCCAACACCCGCTGACGCGCCCTGACGGGCTTGTCTGCTCCCGGCATCCGCTTACAGACAAGCT
GTGACCGTCTCCGGGAGCTGCATGTGTCAGAGGTTTTCACCGTCATCACCGAAACGCGCGAGACGAA
